Addgene plasmid #160368: MelanoTag-Control-PURO (pLJC5-GPR143-mScarlet-1xMyc)
Purpose: Stable expression of GPR143-mScarlet-1xMyc fusion protein for use as a control with MelanoTag-PURO
Depositing lab: David Sabatini. Depositing organization: Whitehead Institute for Biomedical Research. Publication: MFSD12 mediates the import of cysteine into melanosomes and lysosomes. Adelmann CH, Traunbauer AK, Chen B, Condon KJ, Chan SH, Kunchok T, Lewis CA, Sabatini DM. Nature. 2020 Nov 18. pii: 10.1038/s41586-020-2937-x. doi: 10.1038/s41586-020-2937-x. PubMed 33208952.
Backbone
  Vector backbone: pLJC5
  Backbone size w/o insert (bp): 8000
  Vector type: Lentiviral
  Selectable markers: Puromycin
Growth in bacteria
  Bacterial resistance: Ampicillin, 100 μg/mL
  Growth temperature: 30°C
  Growth strain: NEB Stable
  Copy number: High Copy
Gene/Insert
  Gene/Insert name: GPR143
  Species: H. sapiens (human)
  Insert size (bp): 1900
  Entrez Gene: GPR143 (a.k.a. NYS6, OA1)
  Tag / fusion protein: mScarlet-myc (C terminal on backbone)
Terms and licenses: Academic/Nonprofit Terms; Industry Terms: Not Available to Industry
How to cite: MelanoTag-Control-PURO (pLJC5-GPR143-mScarlet-1xMyc) was a gift from David Sabatini (Addgene plasmid # 160368 ; http://n2t.net/addgene:160368 ; RRID:Addgene_160368)
