[The description below was written by a language model from this plasmid's Addgene catalogue record and pLannotate feature annotations shown in this document.]
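Description:
MelanoTag-Control-PURO (pLJC5-GPR143-mScarlet-1xMyc) is a lentiviral transfer plasmid of about 10 kb built on the pLJC5 backbone for stable expression of a tagged human GPR143 (OA1) fusion protein in mammalian cells. In bacteria it is maintained through a high-copy ColE1/pUC-type origin and selected with ampicillin via the bla gene. The backbone also carries an f1 origin, an SV40 origin and poly(A) signal, and remnants of a lac/lacZα cloning region flanked by T3 and T7 promoters.

The viral portion has a third-generation, self-inactivating layout. An RSV promoter drives a truncated HIV-1 5' LTR to produce the genomic RNA, followed by the Ψ packaging signal with a gag fragment and the Rev response element for Rev-dependent nuclear export. The unit closes with a ΔU3 3' LTR, which disables LTR promoter activity after integration. Within it, the human ubiquitin C promoter drives the GPR143 coding sequence followed by the red fluorescent protein mScarlet. The catalogue lists a C-terminal mScarlet-myc tag, although the single Myc epitope itself was not picked up as a separate feature in the annotation. A cPPT/CTS element lies downstream of the fusion, ahead of a second cassette in which the human PGK promoter expresses puromycin N-acetyltransferase, allowing selection of transduced cells with puromycin.

According to the record, the construct serves as the control counterpart to MelanoTag-PURO. It was deposited with a study of cysteine import into melanosomes and lysosomes. The record does not spell out how the two constructs differ or exactly how the control is used.
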