Features (pLannotate 1.2.2; 27 found; start..end, strand, type, name):
      1..227     +  promoter       RSV promoter: Rous sarcoma virus enhancer/promoter
    228..408     +  LTR            5' LTR (truncated): truncated 5' long terminal repeat (LTR) from HIV-1
    455..580     +  misc_feature   HIV-1 Ψ: packaging signal of human immunodeficiency virus type 1
    564..927     +  CDS            HIV-1 gag (fragment): gag protein from human immunodeficiency virus 1; gag
   1073..1306    +  misc_feature   RRE: The Rev response element (RRE) of HIV-1 allows for Rev-dependent mRNA export from the nucleus to the cytoplasm.
   1683..1783    +  CDS            Rev (fragment): human immunodeficiency virus 1 (HIV-1) Rev protein; rev; enhances nuclear export of unspliced and incompletely spliced viral mRNAs
   1824..3035    +  promoter       UbC promoter: human ubiquitin C promoter
   3052..4263    +  CDS            GPR143: GP143_HUMAN - Also known as OA1. Experimental evidence at protein level: Swiss-Prot protein existence level 1. Receptor for tyrosine, L-DOPA and dopamine. After binding to L-DOPA, stimulates Ca(2+) influx into the cytoplasm, increases secretion of the neurotrophic factor SERPINF1 and relocalizes beta arrestin at the plasma membrane; this ligand-dependent signaling occurs through a G(q)-mediated pathway in melanocytic cells. Its activity is mediated by G proteins which activate the phosphoinositide signaling pathway. Plays also a role as an intracellular G protein-coupled receptor involved in m
   4279..4971    +  CDS            mScarlet: mScarlet is a basic (constitutively fluorescent) red fluorescent protein published in 2016, derived from synthetic construct. It has moderate acid sensitivity.
   5064..5181    +  misc_feature   cPPT/CTS: central polypurine tract and central termination sequence of HIV-1
   5230..5740    +  promoter       hPGK promoter: human phosphoglycerate kinase 1 promoter
   5762..6361    +  CDS            PuroR: puromycin N-acetyltransferase; pac from Streptomyces alboniger; confers resistance to puromycin
   6404..6487    +  CDS            nef (fragment): NEF_HV1Z2 - Experimental evidence at protein level: Swiss-Prot protein existence level 1. Extracellular Nef protein targets CD4(+) T-lymphocytes for apoptosis by interacting with CXCR4 surface receptors. From Human immunodeficiency virus type 1 group M subtype D (isolate Z2/CDC-Z34) (HIV-1).
   6489..6722    +  LTR            3' LTR (ΔU3): self-inactivating 3' long terminal repeat (LTR) from HIV-1
   6794..6915    +  polyA_signal   SV40 poly(A) signal: SV40 polyadenylation signal
   6955..7090    +  rep_origin     SV40 ori: SV40 origin of replication
   7111..7129    -  promoter       T7 promoter: promoter for bacteriophage T7 RNA polymerase
   7137..7292    +  CDS            lacZα (fragment): LacZα fragment of β-galactosidase; lacZ fragment
   7297..7725    +  rep_origin     f1 ori (sequence partly withheld): f1 bacteriophage origin of replication; arrow indicates direction of (+) strand synthesis
   7791..7882    +  promoter       AmpR promoter: bla
   7883..8743    +  CDS            AmpR: β-lactamase; bla; confers resistance to ampicillin, carbenicillin, and related antibiotics
   8914..9502    +  rep_origin     ori: high-copy-number ColE1/pMB1/pBR322/pUC origin of replication
   9685..9777    +  CDS            lacI (fragment): lac repressor; lacI; The lac repressor binds to the lac operator to inhibit transcription in E. coli. This inhibition can be relieved by adding lactose or isopropyl-β-D-thiogalactopyranoside (IPTG).
   9790..9811    +  protein_bind   CAP binding site: CAP binding activates transcription in the presence of cAMP. E. coli catabolite activator protein
   9826..9856    +  promoter       lac promoter: promoter for the E. coli lac operon
   9864..9880    +  protein_bind   lac operator: The lac repressor binds to the lac operator to inhibit transcription in E. coli. This inhibition can be relieved by adding lactose or isopropyl-β-D-thiogalactopyranoside (IPTG). lac repressor encoded by lacI
   9925..9943    +  promoter       T3 promoter: promoter for bacteriophage T3 RNA polymerase
>Addgene plasmid #160368 | MelanoTag-Control-PURO (pLJC5-GPR143-mScarlet-1xMyc) | addgene full sequence | sequence record 316550 | Addgene NGS Result
TGTAGTCTTATGCAATACTCTTGTAGTCTTGCAACATGGTAACGATGAGTTAGCAACATGCCTTACAAGG
AGAGAAAAAGCACCGTGCATGCCGATTGGTGGAAGTAAGGTGGTACGATCGTGCCTTATTAGGAAGGCAA
CAGACGGGTCTGACATGGATTGGACGAACCACTGAATTGCCGCATTGCAGAGATATTGTATTTAAGTGCC
TAGCTCGATACATAAACGGGTCTCTCTGGTTAGACCAGATCTGAGCCTGGGAGCTCTCTGGCTAACTAGG
GAACCCACTGCTTAAGCCTCAATAAAGCTTGCCTTGAGTGCTTCAAGTAGTGTGTGCCCGTCTGTTGTGT
GACTCTGGTAACTAGAGATCCCTCAGACCCTTTTAGTCAGTGTGGAAAATCTCTAGCAGTGGCGCCCGAA
CAGGGACTTGAAAGCGAAAGGGAAACCAGAGGAGCTCTCTCGACGCAGGACTCGGCTTGCTGAAGCGCGC
ACGGCAAGAGGCGAGGGGCGGCGACTGGTGAGTACGCCAAAAATTTTGACTAGCGGAGGCTAGAAGGAGA
GAGATGGGTGCGAGAGCGTCAGTATTAAGCGGGGGAGAATTAGATCGCGATGGGAAAAAATTCGGTTAAG
GCCAGGGGGAAAGAAAAAATATAAATTAAAACATATAGTATGGGCAAGCAGGGAGCTAGAACGATTCGCA
GTTAATCCTGGCCTGTTAGAAACATCAGAAGGCTGTAGACAAATACTGGGACAGCTACAACCATCCCTTC
AGACAGGATCAGAAGAACTTAGATCATTATATAATACAGTAGCAACCCTCTATTGTGTGCATCAAAGGAT
AGAGATAAAAGACACCAAGGAAGCTTTAGACAAGATAGAGGAAGAGCAAAACAAAAGTAAGACCACCGCA
CAGCAAGCAGCAGCTGATCTTCAGACCTGGAGGAGGAGATATGAGGGACAATTGGAGAAGTGAATTATAT
AAATATAAAGTAGTAAAAATTGAACCATTAGGAGTAGCACCCACCAAGGCAAAGAGAAGAGTGGTGCAGA
GAGAAAAAAGAGCAGTGGGAATAGGAGCTTTGTTCCTTGGGTTCTTGGGAGCAGCAGGAAGCACTATGGG
CGCAGCGTCAATGACGCTGACGGTACAGGCCAGACAATTATTGTCTGGTATAGTGCAGCAGCAGAACAAT
TTGCTGAGGGCTATTGAGGCGCAACAGCATCTGTTGCAACTCACAGTCTGGGGCATCAAGCAGCTCCAGG
CAAGAATCCTGGCTGTGGAAAGATACCTAAAGGATCAACAGCTCCTGGGGATTTGGGGTTGCTCTGGAAA
ACTCATTTGCACCACTGCTGTGCCTTGGAATGCTAGTTGGAGTAATAAATCTCTGGAACAGATTTGGAAT
CACACGACCTGGATGGAGTGGGACAGAGAAATTAACAATTACACAAGCTTAATACACTCCTTAATTGAAG
AATCGCAAAACCAGCAAGAAAAGAATGAACAAGAATTATTGGAATTAGATAAATGGGCAAGTTTGTGGAA
TTGGTTTAACATAACAAATTGGCTGTGGTATATAAAATTATTCATAATGATAGTAGGAGGCTTGGTAGGT
TTAAGAATAGTTTTTGCTGTACTTTCTATAGTGAATAGAGTTAGGCAGGGATATTCACCATTATCGTTTC
AGACCCACCTCCCAACCCCGAGGGGACCCGACAGGCCCGAAGGAATAGAAGAAGAAGGTGGAGAGAGAGA
CAGAGACAGATCCATTCGATTAGTGAACGGATCTCGACGGTATCGATCACGAGACTAGCCTCGAGCGGGA
TCTGGCCTCCGCGCCGGGTTTTGGCGCCTCCCGCGGGCGCCCCCCTCCTCACGGCGAGCGCTGCCACGTC
AGACGAAGGGCGCAGCGAGCGTCCTGATCCTTCCGCCCGGACGCTCAGGACAGCGGCCCGCTGCTCATAA
GACTCGGCCTTAGAACCCCAGTATCAGCAGAAGGACATTTTAGGACGGGACTTGGGTGACTCTAGGGCAC
TGGTTTTCTTTCCAGAGAGCGGAACAGGCGAGGAAAAGTAGTCCCTTCTCGGCGATTCTGCGGAGGGATC
TCCGTGGGGCGGTGAACGCCGATGATTATATAAGGACGCGCCGGGTGTGGCACAGCTAGTTCCGTCGCAG
CCGGGATTTGGGTCGCGGTTCTTGTTTGTGGATCGCTGTGATCGTCACTTGGTGAGTAGCGGGCTGCTGG
GCTGGCCGGGGCTTTCGTGGCCGCCGGGCCGCTCGGTGGGACGGAAGCGTGTGGAGAGACCGCCAAGGGC
TGTAGTCTGGGTCCGCGAGCAAGGTTGCCCTGAACTGGGGGTTGGGGGGAGCGCAGCAAAATGGCGGCTG
TTCCCGAGTCTTGAATGGAAGACGCTTGTGAGGCGGGCTGTGAGGTCGTTGAAACAAGGTGGGGGGCATG
GTGGGCGGCAAGAACCCAAGGTCTTGAGGCCTTCGCTAATGCGGGAAAGCTCTTATTCGGGTGAGATGGG
CTGGGGCACCATCTGGGGACCCTGACGTGAAGTTTGTCACTGACTGGAGAACTCGGTTTGTCGTCTGTTG
CGGGGGCGGCAGTTATGGCGGTGCCGTTGGGCAGTGCACCCGTACCTTTGGGAGCGCGCGCCCTCGTCGT
GTCGTGACGTCACCCGTTCTGTTGGCTTATAATGCAGGGTGGGGCCACCTGCCGGTAGGTGTGCGGTAGG
CTTTTCTCCGTCGCAGGACGCAGGGTTCGGGCCTAGGGTAGGCTCTCCTGAATCGACAGGCGCCGGACCT
CTGGTGAGGGGAGGGATAAGTGAGGCGTCAGTTTCTTTGGTCGGTTTTATGTACCTATCTTCTTAAGTAG
CTGAAGCTCCGGTTTTGAACTATGCGCTCGGGGTTGGCGAGTGTGTTTTGTGAAGTTTTTTAGGCACCTT
TTGAAATGTAATCATTTGGGTCAATATGTAATTTTCAGTGTTAGACTAGTAAATTGTCCGCTAAATTCTG
GCCGTTTTTGGCTTTTTTGTTAGACGAAGCGCTAGCCCACCATGGCCTCCCCGCGCCTAGGGACCTTCTG
CTGCCCCACGCGGGACGCAGCCACGCAGCTCGTGCTGAGCTTCCAGCCGCGGGCCTTCCACGCGCTCTGC
CTGGGCAGCGGCGGGCTCCGCTTGGCGCTGGGCCTTCTGCAGCTGCTGCCCGGCCGCCGGCCCGCGGGCC
CCGGGTCCCCCGCGACGTCCCCGCCGGCCTCGGTCCGCATCCTGCGCGCTGCCGCTGCCTGCGACCTTCT
CGGCTGCCTGGGTATGGTGATCCGGTCCACCGTGTGGTTAGGATTCCCAAATTTTGTTGACAGCGTCTCG
GATATGAACCACACGGAAATTTGGCCTGCTGCTTTCTGCGTGGGGAGTGCGATGTGGATTCAGCTGTTGT
ACAGTGCCTGCTTCTGGTGGCTGTTTTGCTATGCAGTGGATGCTTATCTGGTGATCCGGAGATCGGCAGG
ACTGAGCACCATCCTGCTGTATCACATCATGGCGTGGGGCCTGGCCACCCTGCTCTGTGTGGAGGGAGCC
GCCATGCTCTACTACCCTTCCGTGTCCAGGTGTGAGCGGGGCCTGGACCACGCCATCCCCCACTATGTCA
CCATGTACCTGCCCCTGCTGCTGGTTCTCGTGGCGAACCCCATCCTGTTCCAAAAGACAGTGACTGCAGT
GGCCTCTTTACTTAAAGGAAGACAAGGCATTTACACGGAGAACGAGAGGAGGATGGGAGCCGTGATCAAG
ATCCGATTTTTCAAAATCATGCTGGTTTTAATTATTTGTTGGTTGTCGAATATCATCAATGAAAGCCTTT
TATTCTATCTTGAGATGCAAACAGATATCAATGGAGGTTCTTTGAAACCTGTCAGAACTGCAGCCAAGAC
CACATGGTTTATTATGGGAATCCTGAATCCAGCCCAGGGATTTCTCTTGTCTTTGGCCTTCTACGGCTGG
ACAGGATGCAGCCTGGGTTTTCAGTCTCCCAGGAAGGAGATCCAGTGGGAATCACTGACCACCTCGGCTG
CTGAGGGGGCTCACCCATCCCCACTGATGCCCCATGAAAACCCTGCTTCCGGGAAGGTGTCTCAAGTGGG
TGGGCAGACTTCTGACGAAGCCCTGAGCATGCTGTCTGAAGGTTCTGATGCCAGCACAATTGAAATTCAC
ACTGCAAGTGAATCCTGCAACAAAAATGAGGGTGACCCTGCTCTCCCAACCCATGGAGACCTAGCGGCCG
CCGGTAGTGTCAGCAAGGGCGAAGCGGTCATCAAAGAGTTCATGAGGTTTAAGGTACATATGGAAGGGTC
AATGAATGGGCACGAATTTGAGATAGAAGGTGAAGGGGAAGGCAGGCCGTATGAGGGTACACAAACCGCA
AAATTGAAGGTCACCAAGGGAGGTCCGCTCCCGTTTTCCTGGGACATACTGAGCCCTCAGTTCATGTATG
GGTCTCGCGCCTTCACCAAGCACCCGGCAGACATACCTGATTATTATAAACAGAGCTTCCCTGAAGGGTT
TAAGTGGGAACGCGTGATGAACTTTGAGGATGGGGGTGCTGTAACAGTAACTCAGGATACGTCCCTCGAA
GACGGGACCTTGATCTACAAGGTCAAACTTCGCGGGACTAATTTTCCGCCCGATGGACCAGTCATGCAAA
AGAAAACGATGGGATGGGAGGCATCAACGGAAAGACTGTACCCCGAAGACGGCGTTCTTAAAGGGGACAT
TAAGATGGCCCTTAGGCTTAAAGATGGGGGGCGCTATCTCGCGGATTTCAAAACCACCTATAAAGCTAAG
AAACCCGTTCAAATGCCAGGTGCGTATAACGTGGACAGGAAGCTGGACATAACCAGCCATAACGAGGACT
ATACTGTCGTTGAGCAATATGAGCGCTCAGAAGGCCGCCATTCAACCGGTGGGATGGATGAGCTGTATAA
AGGTTCTGGGAGCGGGAGTGAACAAAAACTCATCTCAGAAGAGGATCTGTAAGAATTCTCGACCTCGAGA
CAAATGGCAGTATTCATCCACAATTTTAAAAGAAAAGGGGGGATTGGGGGGTACAGTGCAGGGGAAAGAA
TAGTAGACATAATAGCAACAGACATACAAACTAAAGAATTACAAAAACAAATTACAAAAATTCAAAATTT
TCGGGTTTATTACAGGGACAGCAGAGATCCACTTTGGCCGCGGCTCGAGGGGGTTGGGGTTGCGCCTTTT
CCAAGGCAGCCCTGGGTTTGCGCAGGGACGCGGCTGCTCTGGGCGTGGTTCCGGGAAACGCAGCGGCGCC
GACCCTGGGTCTCGCACATTCTTCACGTCCGTTCGCAGCGTCACCCGGATCTTCGCCGCTACCCTTGTGG
GCCCCCCGGCGACGCTTCCTGCTCCGCCCCTAAGTCGGGAAGGTTCCTTGCGGTTCGCGGCGTGCCGGAC
GTGACAAACGGAAGCCGCACGTCTCACTAGTACCCTCGCAGACGGACAGCGCCAGGGAGCAATGGCAGCG
CGCCGACCGCGATGGGCTGTGGCCAATAGCGGCTGCTCAGCAGGGCGCGCCGAGAGCAGCGGCCGGGAAG
GGGCGGTGCGGGAGGCGGGGTGTGGGGCGGTAGTGTGGGCCCTGTTCCTGCCCGCGCGGTGTTCCGCATT
CTGCAAGCCTCCGGAGCGCACGTCGGCAGTCGGCTCCCTCGTTGACCGAATCACCGACCTCTCTCCCCAG
GGGGATCCACCGGAGCTTACCATGACCGAGTACAAGCCCACGGTGCGCCTCGCCACCCGCGACGACGTCC
CCAGGGCCGTACGCACCCTCGCCGCCGCGTTCGCCGACTACCCCGCCACGCGCCACACCGTCGATCCGGA
CCGCCACATCGAGCGGGTCACCGAGCTGCAAGAACTCTTCCTCACGCGCGTCGGGCTCGACATCGGCAAG
GTGTGGGTCGCGGACGACGGCGCCGCGGTGGCGGTCTGGACCACGCCGGAGAGCGTCGAAGCGGGGGCGG
TGTTCGCCGAGATCGGCCCGCGCATGGCCGAGTTGAGCGGTTCCCGGCTGGCCGCGCAGCAACAGATGGA
AGGCCTCCTGGCGCCGCACCGGCCCAAGGAGCCCGCGTGGTTCCTGGCCACCGTCGGCGTCTCGCCCGAC
CACCAGGGCAAGGGTCTGGGCAGCGCCGTCGTGCTCCCCGGAGTGGAGGCGGCCGAGCGCGCCGGGGTGC
CCGCCTTCCTGGAGACCTCCGCGCCCCGCAACCTCCCCTTCTACGAGCGGCTCGGCTTCACCGTCACCGC
CGACGTCGAGGTGCCCGAAGGACCGCGCACCTGGTGCATGACCCGCAAGCCCGGTGCCTGACGCCCGCCC
CACGACCCGCAGCGCCCGACCGAAAGGAGCGCACGACCCCATGCATCGGTACCTTTAAGACCAATGACTT
ACAAGGCAGCTGTAGATCTTAGCCACTTTTTAAAAGAAAAGGGGGGACTGGAAGGGCTAATTCACTCCCA
ACGAAGACAAGATCTGCTTTTTGCTTGTACTGGGTCTCTCTGGTTAGACCAGATCTGAGCCTGGGAGCTC
TCTGGCTAACTAGGGAACCCACTGCTTAAGCCTCAATAAAGCTTGCCTTGAGTGCTTCAAGTAGTGTGTG
CCCGTCTGTTGTGTGACTCTGGTAACTAGAGATCCCTCAGACCCTTTTAGTCAGTGTGGAAAATCTCTAG
CAGTAGTAGTTCATGTCATCTTATTATTCAGTATTTATAACTTGCAAAGAAATGAATATCAGAGAGTGAG
AGGAACTTGTTTATTGCAGCTTATAATGGTTACAAATAAAGCAATAGCATCACAAATTTCACAAATAAAG
CATTTTTTTCACTGCATTCTAGTTGTGGTTTGTCCAAACTCATCAATGTATCTTATCATGTCTGGCTCTA
GCTATCCCGCCCCTAACTCCGCCCATCCCGCCCCTAACTCCGCCCAGTTCCGCCCATTCTCCGCCCCATG
GCTGACTAATTTTTTTTATTTATGCAGAGGCCGAGGCCGCCTCGGCCTCTGAGCTATTCCAGAAGTAGTG
AGGAGGCTTTTTTGGAGGCCTAGGGACGTACCCAATTCGCCCTATAGTGAGTCGTATTACGCGCGCTCAC
TGGCCGTCGTTTTACAACGTCGTGACTGGGAAAACCCTGGCGTTACCCAACTTAATCGCCTTGCAGCACA
TCCCCCTTTCGCCAGCTGGCGTAATAGCGAAGAGGCCCGCACCGATCGCCCTTCCCAACAGTTGCGCAGC
CTGAATGGCGAATGGG
[124 nt withheld, positions 7297-7420]
C
[91 nt withheld, positions 7422-7512]
A
[49 nt withheld, positions 7514-7562]
CCTTTGACGTTGGAGTCCACGTTCTTT
[37 nt withheld, positions 7590-7626]
ACCCTATCTCGGTCTATTCTTTTGATTTATAAGGGATTTTGCCGATTTCGGCCTATTGGTTAAAAAATGA
GCTGATTTAACAAAAATTTAACGCGAATTTTAACAAAATATTAACGCTTACAATTTAGGTGGCACTTTTC
GGGGAAATGTGTGCGGAACCCCTATTTGTTTATTTTTCTAAATACATTCAAATATGTATCCGCTCATGAG
ACAATAACCCTGATAAATGCTTCAATAATATTGAAAAAGGAAGAGTATGAGTATTCAACATTTCCGTGTC
GCCCTTATTCCCTTTTTTGCGGCATTTTGCCTTCCTGTTTTTGCTCACCCAGAAACGCTGGTGAAAGTAA
AAGATGCTGAAGATCAGTTGGGTGCACGAGTGGGTTACATCGAACTGGATCTCAACAGCGGTAAGATCCT
TGAGAGTTTTCGCCCCGAAGAACGTTTTCCAATGATGAGCACTTTTAAAGTTCTGCTATGTGGCGCGGTA
TTATCCCGTATTGACGCCGGGCAAGAGCAACTCGGTCGCCGCATACACTATTCTCAGAATGACTTGGTTG
AGTACTCACCAGTCACAGAAAAGCATCTTACGGATGGCATGACAGTAAGAGAATTATGCAGTGCTGCCAT
AACCATGAGTGATAACACTGCGGCCAACTTACTTCTGACAACGATCGGAGGACCGAAGGAGCTAACCGCT
TTTTTGCACAACATGGGGGATCATGTAACTCGCCTTGATCGTTGGGAACCGGAGCTGAATGAAGCCATAC
CAAACGACGAGCGTGACACCACGATGCCTGTAGCAATGGCAACAACGTTGCGCAAACTATTAACTGGCGA
ACTACTTACTCTAGCTTCCCGGCAACAATTAATAGACTGGATGGAGGCGGATAAAGTTGCAGGACCACTT
CTGCGCTCGGCCCTTCCGGCTGGCTGGTTTATTGCTGATAAATCTGGAGCCGGTGAGCGTGGGTCTCGCG
GTATCATTGCAGCACTGGGGCCAGATGGTAAGCCCTCCCGTATCGTAGTTATCTACACGACGGGGAGTCA
GGCAACTATGGATGAACGAAATAGACAGATCGCTGAGATAGGTGCCTCACTGATTAAGCATTGGTAACTG
TCAGACCAAGTTTACTCATATATACTTTAGATTGATTTAAAACTTCATTTTTAATTTAAAAGGATCTAGG
TGAAGATCCTTTTTGATAATCTCATGACCAAAATCCCTTAACGTGAGTTTTCGTTCCACTGAGCGTCAGA
CCCCGTAGAAAAGATCAAAGGATCTTCTTGAGATCCTTTTTTTCTGCGCGTAATCTGCTGCTTGCAAACA
AAAAAACCACCGCTACCAGCGGTGGTTTGTTTGCCGGATCAAGAGCTACCAACTCTTTTTCCGAAGGTAA
CTGGCTTCAGCAGAGCGCAGATACCAAATACTGTTCTTCTAGTGTAGCCGTAGTTAGGCCACCACTTCAA
GAACTCTGTAGCACCGCCTACATACCTCGCTCTGCTAATCCTGTTACCAGTGGCTGCTGCCAGTGGCGAT
AAGTCGTGTCTTACCGGGTTGGACTCAAGACGATAGTTACCGGATAAGGCGCAGCGGTCGGGCTGAACGG
GGGGTTCGTGCACACAGCCCAGCTTGGAGCGAACGACCTACACCGAACTGAGATACCTACAGCGTGAGCT
ATGAGAAAGCGCCACGCTTCCCGAAGGGAGAAAGGCGGACAGGTATCCGGTAAGCGGCAGGGTCGGAACA
GGAGAGCGCACGAGGGAGCTTCCAGGGGGAAACGCCTGGTATCTTTATAGTCCTGTCGGGTTTCGCCACC
TCTGACTTGAGCGTCGATTTTTGTGATGCTCGTCAGGGGGGCGGAGCCTATGGAAAAACGCCAGCAACGC
GGCCTTTTTACGGTTCCTGGCCTTTTGCTGGCCTTTTGCTCACATGTTCTTTCCTGCGTTATCCCCTGAT
TCTGTGGATAACCGTATTACCGCCTTTGAGTGAGCTGATACCGCTCGCCGCAGCCGAACGACCGAGCGCA
GCGAGTCAGTGAGCGAGGAAGCGGAAGAGCGCCCAATACGCAAACCGCCTCTCCCCGCGCGTTGGCCGAT
TCATTAATGCAGCTGGCACGACAGGTTTCCCGACTGGAAAGCGGGCAGTGAGCGCAACGCAATTAATGTG
AGTTAGCTCACTCATTAGGCACCCCAGGCTTTACACTTTATGCTTCCGGCTCGTATGTTGTGTGGAATTG
TGAGCGGATAACAATTTCACACAGGAAACAGCTATGACCATGATTACGCCAAGCGCGCAATTAACCCTCA
CTAAAGGGAACAAAAGCTGGAGCTGCAAGCTTAA
